>Addgene plasmid #105747 | pT7-7 asyn G51D | addgene full sequence | sequence record 207304 | Addgene NGS Result
ATCAAAGGATCTTCTTGAGATCCTTTTTTTCTGCGCGTAATCTGCTGCTTGCAAACAAAAAAACCACCGC
TACCAGCGGTGGTTTGTTTGCCGGATCAAGAGCTACCAACTCTTTTTCCGAAGGTAACTGGCTTCAGCAG
AGCGCAGATACCAAATACTGTCCTTCTAGTGTAGCCGTAGTTAGGCCACCACTTCAAGAACTCTGTAGCA
CCGCCTACATACCTCGCTCTGCTAATCCTGTTACCAGTGGCTGCTGCCAGTGGCGATAAGTCGTGTCTTA
CCGGGTTGGACTCAAGACGATAGTTACCGGATAAGGCGCAGCGGTCGGGCTGAACGGGGGGTTCGTGCAC
ACAGCCCAGCTTGGAGCGAACGACCTACACCGAACTGAGATACCTACAGCGTGAGCTATGAGAAAGCGCC
ACGCTTCCCGAAGGGAGAAAGGCGGACAGGTATCCGGTAAGCGGCAGGGTCGGAACAGGAGAGCGCACGA
GGGAGCTTCCAGGGGGAAACGCCTGGTATCTTTATAGTCCTGTCGGGTTTCGCCACCTCTGACTTGAGCG
TCGATTTTTGTGATGCTCGTCAGGGGGGCGGAGCCTATGGAAAAACGCCAGCAACGCGGCCTTTTTACGG
TTCCTGGCCTTTTGCTGGCCTTTTGCTCACATGTTCTTTCCTGCGTTATCCCCTGATTCTGTGGATAACC
GTATTACCGCCTTTGAGTGAGCTGATACCGCTCGCCGCAGCCGAACGACCGAGCGCAGCGAGTCAGTGAG
CGAGGAAGCGGAAGAGCGCCTGATGCGGTATTTTCTCCTTACGCATCTGTGCGGTATTTCACACCGCATA
GGAAGATCTTCCGGAAGATCTTCCTATGGTGCACTCTCAGTACAATCTGCTCTGATGCGCTACGTGACTG
GGTCATGGCTGCGCCCCGACACCCGCCAACACCCGCTGACGCGCCCTGACGGGCTTGTCTGCTCCCGGCA
TCCGCTTACAGACAAGCTGTGACCGTCTCCGGGAGCTGCATGTGTCAGAGGTTTTCACCGTCATCACCGA
AACGCGCGAGGCCCAGCGATTCGAACTTCTGATAGACTTCGAAATTAATACGACTCACTATAGGGAGACC
ACAACGGTTTCCCTCTAGAAATAATTTTGTTTAACTTTAAGAAGGAGATATACATATGGATGTATTCATG
AAAGGACTTTCAAAGGCCAAGGAGGGAGTTGTGGCTGCTGCTGAGAAAACCAAACAGGGTGTGGCAGAAG
CAGCAGGAAAGACAAAAGAGGGTGTTCTCTATGTAGGCTCCAAAACCAAGGAGGGAGTGGTGCATGATGT
GGCAACAGTGGCTGAGAAGACCAAAGAGCAAGTGACAAATGTTGGAGGAGCAGTGGTGACGGGTGTGACA
GCAGTAGCCCAGAAGACAGTGGAGGGAGCAGGGAGCATTGCAGCAGCCACTGGCTTTGTCAAAAAGGACC
AGTTGGGCAAGAATGAAGAAGGAGCCCCACAGGAAGGAATTCTGGAAGATATGCCTGTGGATCCTGACAA
TGAGGCTTATGAAATGCCTTCTGAGGAAGGGTATCAAGACTACGAACCTGAAGCCTAAGAAATATCTTTG
CTCCCAGTTTCTTGAGATCTGCTGACAGATGTTCCATCCAAGCTTATCGATGATAAGCTGTCAAACATGA
GAATTAAATCAATCTAAAGTATATATGAGTAAACTTGGTCTGACAGTTACCAATGCTTAATCAGTGAGGC
ACCTATCTCAGCGATCTGTCTATTTCGTTCATCCATAGTTGCCTGACTCCCCGTCGTGTAGATAACTACG
ATACGGGAGGGCTTACCATCTGGCCCCAGTGCTGCAATGATACCGCGAGACCCACGCTCACCGGCTCCAG
ATTTATCAGCAATAAACCAGCCAGCCGGAAGGGCCGAGCGCAGAAGTGGTCCTGCAACTTTATCCGCCTC
CATCCAGTCTATTAATTGTTGCCGGGAAGCTAGAGTAAGTAGTTCGCCAGTTAATAGTTTGCGCAACGTT
GTTGCCATTGCTACAGGCATCGTGGTGTCACGCTCGTCGTTTGGTATGGCTTCATTCAGCTCCGGTTCCC
AACGATCAAGGCGAGTTACATGATCCCCCATGTTGTGCAAAAAAGCGGTTAGCTCCTTCGGTCCTCCGAT
CGTTGTCAGAAGTAAGTTGGCCGCAGTGTTATCACTCATGGTTATGGCAGCACTGCATAATTCTCTTACT
GTCATGCCATCCGTAAGATGCTTTTCTGTGACTGGTGAGTACTCAACCAAGTCATTCTGAGAATAGTGTA
TGCGGCGACCGAGTTGCTCTTGCCCGGCGTCAACACGGGATAATACCGCGCCACATAGCAGAACTTTAAA
AGTGCTCATCATTGGAAAACGTTCTTCGGGGCGAAAACTCTCAAGGATCTTACCGCTGTTGAGATCCAGT
TCGATGTAACCCACTCGTGCACCCAACTGATCTTCAGCATCTTTTACTTTCACCAGCGTTTCTGGGTGAG
CAAAAACAGGAAGGCAAAATGCCGCAAAAAAGGGAATAAGGGCGACACGGAAATGTTGAATACTCATACT
CTTCCTTTTTCAATATTATTGAAGCATTTATCAGGGTTATTGTCTCATGAGCGGATACATATTTGAATGT
ATTTAGAAAAATAAACAAATAGGGGTTCCGCGCACATTTCCCCGAAAAGTGCCACCTGACGTCTAAGAAA
CCATTATTATCATGACATTAACCTATAAAAATAGGCGTATCACGAGGCCCTTTCGTCTTCAAGAATAAAA
GGATCTAGGTGAAGATCCTTTTTGATAATCTCATGACCAAAATCCCTTAACGTGAGTTTTCGTTCCACTG
AGCGTCAGACCCCGTAGAAAAG
Features (pLannotate 1.2.2; 11 found; start..end, strand, type, name):
     15..603     +  rep_origin     ori: high-copy-number ColE1/pMB1/pBR322/pUC origin of replication
    789..840     -  misc_feature   bom (fragment): basis of mobility region from pBR322
    865..898     -  misc_feature   bom (fragment): basis of mobility region from pBR322
    898..923     -  misc_feature   bom (fragment): basis of mobility region from pBR322
   1025..1062    -  CDS            rop (fragment): Rop protein, which maintains plasmids at low copy number; rop
   1096..1114    +  promoter       T7 promoter: promoter for bacteriophage T7 RNA polymerase
   1146..1168    +  RBS            RBS: efficient ribosome binding site from bacteriophage T7 gene 10 (Olins and Rangwala, 1989)
   1176..1595    +  CDS            SNCA: SYUA_HUMAN - Also known as NACP, PARK1. Experimental evidence at protein level: Swiss-Prot protein existence level 1. Neuronal protein that plays several roles in synaptic activity such as regulation of synaptic vesicle trafficking and subsequent neurotransmitter release. Participates as a monomer in synaptic vesicle exocytosis by enhancing vesicle priming, fusion and dilation of exocytotic fusion pores (PubMed:28288128, PubMed:30404828). Mechanistically, acts by increasing local Ca(2+) release from microdomains which is essential for the enhancement of ATP-induced exocytosis (PubMed:30404828)
   1650..1674    -  promoter       tet promoter (fragment): E. coli promoter for tetracycline efflux protein gene
   1727..2587    -  CDS            AmpR: β-lactamase; bla; confers resistance to ampicillin, carbenicillin, and related antibiotics
   2588..2692    -  promoter       AmpR promoter: bla
