[The description below was written by a language model from this plasmid's Addgene catalogue record and pLannotate feature annotations shown in this document.]
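Description:
pT7-7 asyn G51D is a small bacterial expression plasmid (about 2.9 kb in the sequenced record) built on the pT7-7 backbone for producing a mutant form of human alpha-synuclein in E. coli. It replicates from a ColE1/pMB1-type origin and is selected with ampicillin through a β-lactamase (AmpR) gene driven by its own bla promoter. The annotation also picks up leftovers of the pBR322 lineage: fragments of the bom mobility region, a short piece of the rop gene, and a fragment of the tet promoter. These appear to be backbone remnants rather than functional parts, and the catalogue lists the copy number as unknown.

The payload is the human SNCA coding sequence carrying the G51D substitution. It sits downstream of a bacteriophage T7 promoter and the efficient ribosome binding site from T7 gene 10, so transcription depends on T7 RNA polymerase being supplied by the expression host. The annotated open reading frame is 420 nt, consistent with full-length alpha-synuclein, and no affinity tag, fusion partner or annotated T7 terminator appears in the feature table, which suggests the protein is made untagged. The AmpR gene lies on the opposite strand from the expression cassette.

The stated purpose is bacterial expression of the mutant protein. The associated publication title describes G51D as a Parkinson's disease-linked mutation that attenuates in vitro aggregation and membrane binding of alpha-synuclein. Recombinant protein from this plasmid would therefore suit biophysical comparisons with the wild-type protein, such as aggregation and lipid-binding studies.
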