Addgene plasmid #105747: pT7-7 asyn G51D
Purpose: Bacterial expression of mutant human alpha synuclein
Depositing lab: Hilal Lashuel. Depositing organization: Swiss Federal Institute of Technology (EPFL). Publication: The novel Parkinson's disease linked mutation G51D attenuates in vitro aggregation and membrane binding of alpha-synuclein, and enhances its secretion and nuclear localization in cells. Fares MB, Ait-Bouziad N, Dikiy I, Mbefo MK, Jovicic A, Kiely A, Holton JL, Lee SJ, Gitler AD, Eliezer D, Lashuel HA. Hum Mol Genet. 2014 Sep 1;23(17):4491-509. doi: 10.1093/hmg/ddu165. Epub 2014 Apr 11. PubMed 24728187.
Backbone
  Vector backbone: pT7-7
  Vector type: Bacterial Expression
Growth in bacteria
  Bacterial resistance: Ampicillin, 100 μg/mL
  Growth temperature: 37°C
  Growth strain: DH5alpha
  Copy number: Unknown
Gene/Insert
  Gene/Insert name: alpha-synuclein G51D
  Species: H. sapiens (human)
  Mutation: G51D
  Entrez Gene: SNCA (a.k.a. NACP, PARK1, PARK4, PD1)
  Promoter: T7
  Cloning method: Unknown
  Sequencing primers: 5′ T7 (TAATACGACTCACTATAGG); 3′ AmpStop (TCAGGCAACTATGGATGAAC)
Terms and licenses: Academic/Nonprofit Terms; Industry Terms: Not Available to Industry
How to cite: pT7-7 asyn G51D was a gift from Hilal Lashuel (Addgene plasmid # 105747 ; http://n2t.net/addgene:105747 ; RRID:Addgene_105747)
