>Addgene plasmid #105747 | pT7-7 asyn G51D | depositor partial sequence | sequence record 200220 | sequencing results
TAAGCATTGGTAACTGTCAGACCAAGTTTACTCATATATACTTTAGATTGATTTAATTCTCATGTTTGAC
AGCTTATCATCGATAAGCTTGGATGGAACATCTGTCAGCAGATCTCAAGAAACTGGGAGCAAAGATATTT
CTTAGGCTTCAGGTTCGTAGTCTTGATACCCTTCCTCAGAAGGCATTTCATAAGCCTCATTGTCAGGATC
CACAGGCATATCTTCCAGAATTCCTTCCTGTGGGGCTCCTTCTTCATTCTTGCCCAACTGGTCCTTTTTG
ACAAAGCCAGTGGCTGCTGCAATGCTCCCTGCTCCCTCCACTGTCTTCTGGGCTACTGCTGTCACACCCG
TCACCACTGCTCCTCCAACATTTGTCACTTGCTCTTTGGTCTTCTCAGCCACTGTTGCCACATCATGCAC
CACTCCCTCCTTGGTTTTGGAGCCTACATAGAGAACACCCTCTTTTGTCTTTCCTGCTGCTTCTGCCACA
CCCTGTTTGGTTTTCTCAGCAGCAGCCACAACTCCCTCCTTGGCCTTTGAAAGTCCTTTCATGAATACAT
CCATATGTATATCTCCTTCTTAAAGTTAAACAAAATTATTTCTAGAGGGAAACCGTTGTGGTCTCCCTAT
AGTGAGTCGTATTAATTTCGAAGTCTATCAGAAGTTCGAATCGCTGGGCCTCGCGCGTTTCGGTGATGAC
GGTGAAAACCTCTGACACATGCAGCTCCCGGAGACGGTCACAGCTTGTCTGTAAGCGGATGCCGGGAGCA
GACAAGCCCGTCAGGGCGCGTCAGCGGGTGTTGGCGGGTGTCGGGGCGCAGCCATGACCCANTCACGTAG
CGCATCAGAGCAGATTGTACTGAGAGTGCACCATANGAAGATCTTCCGGAAGATCTTCCTATGCGGTGTG
AAATACCGCACA
